Addgene plasmid #211624: pLenti-h.Rhno1 S163A (E)-C-Myc-DDK-P2A-Puro
Purpose: Rhno1 S163A
Depositing lab: Agnel Sfeir. Depositing organization: Memorial Sloan-Kettering Cancer Center. Publication: RHINO directs MMEJ to repair DNA breaks in mitosis. Brambati A, Sacco O, Porcella S, Heyza J, Kareh M, Schmidt JC, Sfeir A. Science. 2023 Aug 11;381(6658):653-660. doi: 10.1126/science.adh3694. Epub 2023 Jul 13. PubMed 37440612.
Backbone
  Vector backbone: pLenti
  Backbone size w/o insert (bp): 7055
  Total vector size (bp): 7769
  Vector type: Mammalian Expression
  Selectable markers: Puromycin
Growth in bacteria
  Bacterial resistance: Chloramphenicol, 25 μg/mL
  Growth temperature: 37°C
  Growth strain: NEB Stable
  Copy number: Unknown
Gene/Insert
  Gene/Insert name: hRHNO1
  Species: H. sapiens (human)
  Insert size (bp): 714
  Mutation: S163A
  Entrez Gene: RHNO1 (a.k.a. C12orf32, HKMT1188, RHINO)
  Promoter: CMV
  Tag / fusion protein: myc-flag (C terminal on backbone)
  Cloning method: Unknown
  Sequencing primers: 5′ CGCAAATGGGCGGTAGGCGTG
Terms and licenses: Academic/Nonprofit Terms; Industry Terms: Not Available to Industry
How to cite: pLenti-h.Rhno1 S163A (E)-C-Myc-DDK-P2A-Puro was a gift from Agnel Sfeir (Addgene plasmid # 211624 ; http://n2t.net/addgene:211624 ; RRID:Addgene_211624)
