[The description below was written by a language model from this plasmid's Addgene catalogue record and pLannotate feature annotations shown in this document.]
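Description:
pLenti-h.Rhno1 S163A (E)-C-Myc-DDK-P2A-Puro is an HIV-1-based lentiviral transfer plasmid for expressing a point mutant of human RHNO1 (RHINO, also called C12orf32) in mammalian cells. In bacteria it replicates from a high-copy ColE1/pUC-type origin and is selected with chloramphenicol through a cat gene driven by the AmpR (bla) promoter. The viral portion follows the usual third-generation-style layout. An upstream CMV enhancer/promoter is fused to a truncated 5' LTR to drive genomic RNA production in packaging cells. This is followed by the Ψ packaging signal with a gag fragment, the Rev response element for Rev-dependent nuclear export, and the cPPT/CTS element. A WPRE, which enhances transcript expression, sits ahead of the downstream truncated LTR, which closes the transfer cassette. A single loxP site lies between the puromycin marker and the WPRE; the record does not explain its role.

The payload is a 714 bp RHNO1 open reading frame carrying the S163A substitution, which replaces a serine with a non-phosphorylatable alanine. It is expressed from an internal CMV enhancer/promoter, with a T7 promoter just upstream of the coding sequence. The backbone adds C-terminal Myc and FLAG (DDK) epitopes for detection or immunoprecipitation. According to the construct name, a P2A self-cleaving peptide then links the tagged protein to puromycin N-acetyltransferase, so that one transcript yields both RHNO1 and the selection marker for transduced cells. The feature table annotates only the FLAG portion and PuroR, not Myc or P2A. RHNO1 acts in DNA damage signalling through the 9-1-1 complex and TOPBP1. The associated study concerns its role in directing microhomology-mediated end joining in mitosis, which suggests the mutant is used alongside wild-type protein in functional assays.
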