Features (pLannotate 1.2.2; 24 found; start..end, strand, type, name):
     31..83      -  misc_feature   bom (fragment): basis of mobility region from pBR322
    237..616     +  enhancer       CMV enhancer: human cytomegalovirus immediate early enhancer
    617..816     +  promoter       CMV promoter: human cytomegalovirus (CMV) immediate early promoter
    834..1014    +  LTR            5' LTR (truncated): truncated 5' long terminal repeat (LTR) from HIV-1
   1061..1186    +  misc_feature   HIV-1 Ψ: packaging signal of human immunodeficiency virus type 1
   1170..1508    +  CDS            HIV-1 gag (fragment): gag protein from human immunodeficiency virus 1; gag
   1683..1916    +  misc_feature   RRE: The Rev response element (RRE) of HIV-1 allows for Rev-dependent mRNA export from the nucleus to the cytoplasm.
   2293..2393    +  CDS            Rev (fragment): human immunodeficiency virus 1 (HIV-1) Rev protein; rev; enhances nuclear export of unspliced and incompletely spliced viral mRNAs
   2443..2560    +  misc_feature   cPPT/CTS: central polypurine tract and central termination sequence of HIV-1
   2643..3022    +  enhancer       CMV enhancer: human cytomegalovirus immediate early enhancer
   3024..3223    +  promoter       CMV promoter: human cytomegalovirus (CMV) immediate early promoter
   3252..3270    +  promoter       T7 promoter: promoter for bacteriophage T7 RNA polymerase
   3329..4042    +  CDS            RHNO1: RHNO1_HUMAN - Also known as C12orf32, RHINO. Experimental evidence at protein level: Swiss-Prot protein existence level 1. Plays a role in DNA damage response (DDR) signaling upon genotoxic stresses such as ionizing radiation (IR) during the S phase. Recruited to sites of DNA damage through interaction with the 9-1-1 cell-cycle checkpoint response complex and TOPBP1 in a ATR-dependent manner. Required for the progression of the G1 to S phase transition. Plays a role in the stimulation of CHEK1 phosphorylation. From Homo sapiens (Human).
   4109..4133    +  CDS            3xFLAG (fragment): three tandem FLAG® epitope tags
   4208..4807    +  CDS            PuroR (fragment): puromycin N-acetyltransferase; pac from Streptomyces; confers resistance to puromycin
   4864..4897    +  protein_bind   loxP: Cre-mediated recombination occurs in the 8-bp core sequence (GCATACAT). Cre recombinase
   4930..4953    +  misc_feature   MCS (fragment): pBluescript multiple cloning site
   4953..5541    +  misc_feature   WPRE: woodchuck hepatitis virus posttranscriptional regulatory element
   5542..5561    +  misc_feature   MCS (fragment): pBluescript multiple cloning site
   5563..6063    +  CDS            nef (fragment): NEF_HV1LA - Experimental evidence at protein level: Swiss-Prot protein existence level 1. Extracellular Nef protein targets CD4(+) T-lymphocytes for apoptosis by interacting with CXCR4 surface receptors. From Human immunodeficiency virus type 1 group M subtype B (isolate Lai) (HIV-1).
   6070..6250    +  LTR            5' LTR (truncated): truncated 5' long terminal repeat (LTR) from HIV-1
   6312..6900    -  rep_origin     ori: high-copy-number ColE1/pMB1/pBR322/pUC origin of replication
   6980..7636    -  CDS            cat: CAT_ECOLX - Experimental evidence at protein level: Swiss-Prot protein existence level 1. This enzyme is an effector of chloramphenicol resistance in bacteria. From Escherichia coli. This protein is used as a marker in many commonly used cloning vectors, such as pACYC184.
   7637..7741    -  promoter       AmpR promoter: bla
>Addgene plasmid #211624 | pLenti-h.Rhno1 S163A (E)-C-Myc-DDK-P2A-Puro | addgene full sequence | sequence record 419844 | Addgene NGS Result
GTCGACGGATCGGGAGATCTCCCGATCCCCTATGGTGCACTCTCAGTACAATCTGCTCTGATGCCGCATA
GTTAAGCCAGTATCTGCTCCCTGCTTGTGTGTTGGAGGTCGCTGAGTAGTGCGCGAGCAAAATTTAAGCT
ACAACAAGGCAAGGCTTGACCGACAATTGCATGAAGAATCTGCTTAGGGTTAGGCGTTTTGCGCTGCTTC
GCGATGTACGGGCCAGATATCGCGTTGACATTGATTATTGACTAGTTATTAATAGTAATCAATTACGGGG
TCATTAGTTCATAGCCCATATATGGAGTTCCGCGTTACATAACTTACGGTAAATGGCCCGCCTGGCTGAC
CGCCCAACGACCCCCGCCCATTGACGTCAATAATGACGTATGTTCCCATAGTAACGCCAATAGGGACTTT
CCATTGACGTCAATGGGTGGAGTATTTACGGTAAACTGCCCACTTGGCAGTACATCAAGTGTATCATATG
CCAAGTACGCCCCCTATTGACGTCAATGACGGTAAATGGCCCGCCTGGCATTATGCCCAGTACATGACCT
TATGGGACTTTCCTACTTGGCAGTACATCTACGTATTAGTCATCGCTATTACCATGGTGATGCGGTTTTG
GCAGTACATCAATGGGCGTGGATAGCGGTTTGACTCACGGGGATTTCCAAGTCTCCACCCCATTGACGTC
AATGGGAGTTTGTTTTGGCACCAAAATCAACGGGACTTTCCAAAATGTCGTAACAACTCCGCCCCATTGA
CGCAAATGGGCGGTAGGCGTGTACGGTGGGAGGTCTATATAAGCAGCGCGTTTTGCCTGTACTGGGTCTC
TCTGGTTAGACCAGATCTGAGCCTGGGAGCTCTCTGGCTAACTAGGGAACCCACTGCTTAAGCCTCAATA
AAGCTTGCCTTGAGTGCTTCAAGTAGTGTGTGCCCGTCTGTTGTGTGACTCTGGTAACTAGAGATCCCTC
AGACCCTTTTAGTCAGTGTGGAAAATCTCTAGCAGTGGCGCCCGAACAGGGACTTGAAAGCGAAAGGGAA
ACCAGAGGAGCTCTCTCGACGCAGGACTCGGCTTGCTGAAGCGCGCACGGCAAGAGGCGAGGGGCGGCGA
CTGGTGAGTACGCCAAAAATTTTGACTAGCGGAGGCTAGAAGGAGAGAGATGGGTGCGAGAGCGTCAGTA
TTAAGCGGGGGAGAATTAGATCGCGATGGGAAAAAATTCGGTTAAGGCCAGGGGGAAAGAAAAAATATAA
ATTAAAACATATAGTATGGGCAAGCAGGGAGCTAGAACGATTCGCAGTTAATCCTGGCCTGTTAGAAACA
TCAGAAGGCTGTAGACAAATACTGGGACAGCTACAACCATCCCTTCAGACAGGATCAGAAGAACTTAGAT
CATTATATAATACAGTAGCAACCCTCTATTGTGTGCATCAAAGGATAGAGATAAAAGACACCAAGGAAGC
TTTAGACAAGATAGAGGAAGAGCAAAACAAAAGTAAGACCACCGCACAGCAAGCGGCCGGCCGCTGATCT
TCAGACCTGGAGGAGGAGATATGAGGGACAATTGGAGAAGTGAATTATATAAATATAAAGTAGTAAAAAT
TGAACCATTAGGAGTAGCACCCACCAAGGCAAAGAGAAGAGTGGTGCAGAGAGAAAAAAGAGCAGTGGGA
ATAGGAGCTTTGTTCCTTGGGTTCTTGGGAGCAGCAGGAAGCACTATGGGCGCAGCGTCAATGACGCTGA
CGGTACAGGCCAGACAATTATTGTCTGGTATAGTGCAGCAGCAGAACAATTTGCTGAGGGCTATTGAGGC
GCAACAGCATCTGTTGCAACTCACAGTCTGGGGCATCAAGCAGCTCCAGGCAAGAATCCTGGCTGTGGAA
AGATACCTAAAGGATCAACAGCTCCTGGGGATTTGGGGTTGCTCTGGAAAACTCATTTGCACCACTGCTG
TGCCTTGGAATGCTAGTTGGAGTAATAAATCTCTGGAACAGATTTGGAATCACACGACCTGGATGGAGTG
GGACAGAGAAATTAACAATTACACAAGCTTAATACACTCCTTAATTGAAGAATCGCAAAACCAGCAAGAA
AAGAATGAACAAGAATTATTGGAATTAGATAAATGGGCAAGTTTGTGGAATTGGTTTAACATAACAAATT
GGCTGTGGTATATAAAATTATTCATAATGATAGTAGGAGGCTTGGTAGGTTTAAGAATAGTTTTTGCTGT
ACTTTCTATAGTGAATAGAGTTAGGCAGGGATATTCACCATTATCGTTTCAGACCCACCTCCCAACCCCG
AGGGGACCCGACAGGCCCGAAGGAATAGAAGAAGAAGGTGGAGAGAGAGACAGAGACAGATCCATTCGAT
TAGTGAACGGATCGGCACTGCGTGCGCCAATTCTGCAGACAAATGGCAGTATTCATCCACAATTTTAAAA
GAAAAGGGGGGATTGGGGGGTACAGTGCAGGGGAAAGAATAGTAGACATAATAGCAACAGACATACAAAC
TAAAGAATTACAAAAACAAATTACAAAAATTCAAAATTTTCGGGTTTATTACAGGGACAGCAGAGATCCA
GTTTGGTTAGTACCGGGCCCGCTCTAGACATGTCCAATATGACCGCCATGTTGACATTGATTATTGACTA
GTTATTAATAGTAATCAATTACGGGGTCATTAGTTCATAGCCCATATATGGAGTTCCGCGTTACATAACT
TACGGTAAATGGCCCGCCTGGCTGACCGCCCAACGACCCCCGCCCATTGACGTCAATAATGACGTATGTT
CCCATAGTAACGCCAATAGGGACTTTCCATTGACGTCAATGGGTGGAGTATTTACGGTAAACTGCCCACT
TGGCAGTACATCAAGTGTATCATATGCCAAGTCCGCCCCCTATTGACGTCAATGACGGTAAATGGCCCGC
CTGGCATTATGCCCAGTACATGACCTTACGGGACTTTCCTACTTGGCAGTACATCTACGTATTAGTCATC
GCTATTACCATGGTGATGCGGTTTTGGCAGTACACCAATGGGCGTGGATAGCGGTTTGACTCACGGGGAT
TTCCAAGTCTCCACCCCATTGACGTCAATGGGAGTTTGTTTTGGCACCAAAATCAACGGGACTTTCCAAA
ATGTCGTAATAACCCCGCCCCGTTGACGCAAATGGGCGGTAGGCGTGTACGGTGGGAGGTCTATATAAGC
AGAGCTCGTTTAGTGAACCGTCAGAATTTTGTAATACGACTCACTATAGGGCGGCCGGGAATTCGTCGAC
TGGATCCGGTACCGAGGAGATCTGCCGCCGCGATCGCCATGCCTCCCAGAAAAAAACGCCGCCAGCCTTC
CCAGAAAGCCCCGCTGCTGTTCCACCAACAACCACTGGAGGGCCCCAAACACAGCTGTGCATCTACACAG
CTTCCCATCACTCACACTCGACAGGTGCCCAGCAAGCCCATTGACCACAGCACCATCACTTCCTGGGTAT
CACCTGATTTTGATACAGCAGCAGGAAGCTTGTTCCCAGCCTACCAGAAACACCAAAACCGGGCGAGACA
CTCAAGTCGAAAACCTACCACCTCCAAGTTTCCACATCTAACTTTTGAGAGTCCGCAATCTTCCAGTTCA
GAGACATTGGGGATCCCCTTAATCCGAGAGTGCCCCAGTGAATCAGAAAAGGATGTTTCCAGAAGACCCT
TAGTTCCAGTGCTCAGTCCCCAAAGCTGTGGGAACATGTCAGTGCAGGCACTTCAGAGCTTACCTTATGT
GTTCATTCCACCTGATATCCAGACCCCAGAGTCAGCCTCTGTGAAGGAAGAACTCATTCCCCAAGATCAG
AAGGAAAACAGCCTTCTAAGCTGCACTCTTCACACTGGCACTCCTAATAGCCCAGAGCCTGGACCTGTTC
TGGTTAAAGACACCCCCGAGGACAAGTATGGAATAAAGGTCACATGGAGGAGACGACAGCACCTGCTTGC
TTACCTCAGGGAGAGAGGGAAGCTGAGCAGAAGCCAATTCCTTGTGAAAAGCACGCGTACGCGGCCGCTC
GAGCAGAAACTCATCTCAGAAGAGGATCTGGCAGCAAATGATATCCTGGATTACAAGGATGACGACGATA
AGGTTTGGGTAGGAAGCGGAGCTACTAACTTCAGCCTGCTGAAGCAGGCTGGAGACGTGGAGGAGAACCC
TGGACCTATGACCGAGTACAAGCCCACGGTGCGCCTCGCCACCCGCGACGACGTCCCCAGGGCCGTACGC
ACCCTCGCCGCCGCGTTCGCCGACTACCCCGCCACGCGCCACACCGTCGATCCGGATCGCCACATCGAGC
GGGTCACCGAGCTGCAAGAACTCTTCCTCACGCGCGTCGGGCTCGACATCGGCAAGGTGTGGGTCGCGGA
CGACGGCGCCGCGGTGGCGGTCTGGACCACGCCGGAGAGCGTCGAAGCGGGGGCGGTGTTCGCCGAGATC
GGCCCGCGCATGGCCGAGTTGAGCGGTTCCCGGCTGGCCGCGCAGCAACAGATGGAAGGCCTCCTGGCGC
CGCACCGGCCCAAGGAGCCCGCGTGGTTCCTGGCCACCGTCGGCGTCTCGCCCGACCACCAGGGCAAGGG
TCTGGGCAGCGCCGTCGTGCTCCCCGGAGTGGAGGCGGCCGAGCGCGCCGGGGTGCCCGCCTTCCTGGAG
ACCTCCGCGCCCCGCAACCTCCCCTTCTACGAGCGGCTCGGCTTCACCGTCACCGCCGACGTCGAGGTGC
CCGAAGGACCGCGCACCTGGTGCATGACCCGCAAGCCCGGTGCCTGATGTACACCCAAACGGCCGGCCGC
GGTCTGTACAAGTAGGATTCGTCGAGGGACCTAATAACTTCGTATAGCATACATTATACGAAGTTATACA
TGTTTAAGGGTTCCGGTTCCACTAGGTACAATTCGATATCAAGCTTATCGATAATCAACCTCTGGATTAC
AAAATTTGTGAAAGATTGACTGGTATTCTTAACTATGTTGCTCCTTTTACGCTATGTGGATACGCTGCTT
TAATGCCTTTGTATCATGCTATTGCTTCCCGTATGGCTTTCATTTTCTCCTCCTTGTATAAATCCTGGTT
GCTGTCTCTTTATGAGGAGTTGTGGCCCGTTGTCAGGCAACGTGGCGTGGTGTGCACTGTGTTTGCTGAC
GCAACCCCCACTGGTTGGGGCATTGCCACCACCTGTCAGCTCCTTTCCGGGACTTTCGCTTTCCCCCTCC
CTATTGCCACGGCGGAACTCATCGCCGCCTGCCTTGCCCGCTGCTGGACAGGGGCTCGGCTGTTGGGCAC
TGACAATTCCGTGGTGTTGTCGGGGAAATCATCGTCCTTTCCTTGGCTGCTCGCCTGTGTTGCCACCTGG
ATTCTGCGCGGGACGTCCTTCTGCTACGTCCCTTCGGCCCTCAATCCAGCGGACCTTCCTTCCCGCGGCC
TGCTGCCGGCTCTGCGGCCTCTTCCGCGTCTTCGCCTTCGCCCTCAGACGAGTCGGATCTCCCTTTGGGC
CGCCTCCCCGCATCGATACCGTCGACCTCGATCGAGACCTAGAAAAACATGGAGCAATCACAAGTAGCAA
TACAGCAGCTACCAATGCTGATTGTGCCTGGCTAGAAGCACAAGAGGAGGAGGAGGTGGGTTTTCCAGTC
ACACCTCAGGTACCTTTAAGACCAATGACTTACAAGGCAGCTGTAGATCTTAGCCACTTTTTAAAAGAAA
AGGGGGGACTGGAAGGGCTAATTCACTCCCAACGAAGACAAGATATCCTTGATCTGTGGATCTACCACAC
ACAAGGCTACTTCCCTGATTGGCAGAACTACACACCAGGGCCAGGGATCAGATATCCACTGACCTTTGGA
TGGTGCTACAAGCTAGTACCAGTTGAGCAAGAGAAGGTAGAAGAAGCCAATGAAGGAGAGAACACCCGCT
TGTTACACCCTGTGAGCCTGCATGGGATGGATGACCCGGAGAGAGAAGTATTAGAGTGGAGGTTTGACAG
CCGCCTAGCATTTCATCACATGGCCCGAGAGCTGCATCCGGACTGTACTGGGTCTCTCTGGTTAGACCAG
ATCTGAGCCTGGGAGCTCTCTGGCTAACTAGGGAACCCACTGCTTAAGCCTCAATAAAGCTTGCCTTGAG
TGCTTCAAGTAGTGTGTGCCCGTCTGTTGTGTGACTCTGGTAACTAGAGATCCCTCAGACCCTTTTAGTC
AGTGTGGAAAATCTCTAGCAGCATGTGAGCAAAAGGCCAGCAAAAGGCCAGGAACCGTAAAAAGGCCGCG
TTGCTGGCGTTTTTCCATAGGCTCCGCCCCCCTGACGAGCATCACAAAAATCGACGCTCAAGTCAGAGGT
GGCGAAACCCGACAGGACTATAAAGATACCAGGCGTTTCCCCCTGGAAGCTCCCTCGTGCGCTCTCCTGT
TCCGACCCTGCCGCTTACCGGATACCTGTCCGCCTTTCTCCCTTCGGGAAGCGTGGCGCTTTCTCATAGC
TCACGCTGTAGGTATCTCAGTTCGGTGTAGGTCGTTCGCTCCAAGCTGGGCTGTGTGCACGAACCCCCCG
TTCAGCCCGACCGCTGCGCCTTATCCGGTAACTATCGTCTTGAGTCCAACCCGGTAAGACACGACTTATC
GCCACTGGCAGCAGCCACTGGTAACAGGATTAGCAGAGCGAGGTATGTAGGCGGTGCTACAGAGTTCTTG
AAGTGGTGGCCTAACTACGGCTACACTAGAAGAACAGTATTTGGTATCTGCGCTCTGCTGAAGCCAGTTA
CCTTCGGAAAAAGAGTTGGTAGCTCTTGATCCGGCAAACAAACCACCGCTGGTAGCGGTGGTTTTTTTGT
TTGCAAGCAGCAGATTACGCGCAGAAAAAAAGGATCTCAAGAAGATCCTTTGATCTTTTCTACGGGGTCT
GACGCTCAGTGGAACGAAAACTCACGTTAAGGGATTTTGGTCATGATTACGCCCCGCCCTGCCACTCATC
GCAGTACTGTTGTAATTCATTAAGCATTCTGCCGACATGGAAGCCATCACAAACGGCATGATGAACCTGA
ATCGCCAGCGGCATCAGCACCTTGTCGCCTTGCGTATAATATTTGCCCATGGTGAAAACGGGGGCGAAGA
AGTTGTCCATATTGGCCACGTTTAAATCAAAACTGGTGAAACTCACCCAGGGATTGGCTGAGACGAAAAA
CATATTCTCAATAAACCCTTTAGGGAAATAGGCCAGGTTTTCACCGTAACACGCCACATCTTGCGAATAT
ATGTGTAGAAACTGCCGGAAATCGTCGTGGTATTCACTCCAGAGCGATGAAAACGTTTCAGTTTGCTCAT
GGAAAACGGTGTAACAAGGGTGAACACTATCCCATATCACCAGCTCACCGTCTTTCATTGCCATACGGAA
CTCCGGATGAGCATTCATCAGGCGGGCAAGAATGTGAATAAAGGCCGGATAAAACTTGTGCTTATTTTTC
TTTACGGTCTTTAAAAAGGCCGTAATATCCAGCTGAACGGTCTGGTTATAGGTACATTGAGCAACTGACT
GAAATGCCTCAAAATGTTCTTTACGATGCCATTGGGATATATCAACGGTGGTATATCCAGTGATTTTTTT
CTCCATACTCTTCCTTTTTCAATATTATTGAAGCATTTATCAGGGTTATTGTCTCATGAGCGGATACATA
TTTGAATGTATTTAGAAAAATAAACAAATAGGGGTTCCGCGCACATTTCCCCGAAAAGTGCCACCTGAC
